Addgene plasmid #147222: pT7-EGFP-C1-HsXRN1_1675-1706_P
Purpose: Mammalian Expression of HsXRN1_1675-1706
Depositing lab: Elisa Izaurralde. Depositing organization: Max Planck Institute for Developmental Biology. Publication: A direct interaction between DCP1 and XRN1 couples mRNA decapping to 5' exonucleolytic degradation. Braun JE, Truffault V, Boland A, Huntzinger E, Chang CT, Haas G, Weichenrieder O, Coles M, Izaurralde E. Nat Struct Mol Biol. 2012 Dec;19(12):1324-31. doi: 10.1038/nsmb.2413. Epub 2012 Nov 11. PubMed 23142987.
Backbone
  Vector backbone: Unknown
  Vector type: Mammalian Expression
Growth in bacteria
  Bacterial resistance: Kanamycin, 50 μg/mL
  Growth temperature: 37°C
  Growth strain: DH5alpha
  Copy number: High Copy
Gene/Insert
  Gene/Insert name: HsXRN1_1675-1706
  Species: H. sapiens (human)
  Entrez Gene: XRN1 (a.k.a. SEP1)
  Cloning method: Unknown
Terms and licenses: Academic/Nonprofit Terms; Industry Terms: Not Available to Industry
Depositor comments: sequence given by NCBI : NM_019001.3. Plasmids from this collection were made available to the research community and donated after the lab closed. Please note that the sequence provided by the depositing laboratory may be theoretical/predicted or based on Sanger sequencing results. There may be discrepancies between sequencing results obtained by Addgene and the depositor sequence. If an Addgene verified sequence is not available, please contact before placing your order to request that our lab fully sequence the plasmid.
How to cite: pT7-EGFP-C1-HsXRN1_1675-1706_P was a gift from Elisa Izaurralde (Addgene plasmid # 147222 ; http://n2t.net/addgene:147222 ; RRID:Addgene_147222)
