[The description below was written by a language model from this plasmid's Addgene catalogue record and pLannotate feature annotations shown in this document.]
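Description:
pT7-EGFP-C1-HsXRN1_1675-1706_P is a 4,867 nt mammalian expression plasmid that produces a short C-terminal fragment of human XRN1 (residues 1675-1706, numbered against the NCBI reference transcript cited by the depositor). XRN1 is the major cytoplasmic 5'-to-3' exoribonuclease. The catalogue lists the backbone as unknown, but the plasmid name and feature layout are consistent with an EGFP-C1-type vector modified to carry a T7 promoter. Propagation in E. coli relies on a high-copy ColE1/pUC-type origin and kanamycin selection. An f1 origin is also present, which would permit single-stranded DNA production.

The expression cassette consists of the CMV immediate-early enhancer and promoter, followed by a T7 promoter, the EGFP coding sequence, a remnant of the multiple cloning site and the SV40 polyadenylation signal. The XRN1 fragment is not annotated in the feature table. It presumably occupies the unannotated stretch just downstream of the MCS fragment, which would place EGFP at the N-terminus of the peptide. The T7 promoter upstream of EGFP could also support in vitro transcription of the fusion. The NeoR/KanR gene sits behind both a bacterial bla promoter and the SV40 early promoter, with an HSV TK poly(A) signal. This arrangement gives kanamycin resistance in bacteria and G418 resistance in mammalian cells. Several small hits (truncated HIV-1 LTR, large T antigen, ble and bGH poly(A) fragments) are probably annotation artefacts of backbone sequence rather than functional elements.

The associated publication concerns a direct DCP1–XRN1 interaction linking mRNA decapping to 5' exonucleolytic decay. The construct was therefore probably used to express a GFP-tagged XRN1 peptide for interaction or localisation studies in human cells, although the record does not describe specific assays. The meaning of the "_P" suffix is not explained, and the sequence is depositor-supplied and may be theoretical.
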