Features (pLannotate 1.2.2; 16 found; start..end, strand, type, name):
     61..364     +  enhancer       CMV enhancer: human cytomegalovirus immediate early enhancer
    365..568     +  promoter       CMV promoter: human cytomegalovirus (CMV) immediate early promoter
    564..597     +  LTR            5' LTR (truncated) (fragment): truncated 5' long terminal repeat (LTR) from HIV-1
    613..631     +  promoter       T7 promoter: promoter for bacteriophage T7 RNA polymerase
    665..1381    +  CDS            EGFP: EGFP is a basic (constitutively fluorescent) green fluorescent protein published in 1996, derived from Aequorea victoria. It is reported to be a rapidly-maturing weak dimer with moderate acid sensitivity.
   1382..1426    +  misc_feature   MCS (fragment): multiple cloning site
   1548..1632    +  CDS            large T antigen (fragment): large T antigen from SV40 (simian virus 40)
   1655..1776    +  polyA_signal   SV40 poly(A) signal: SV40 polyadenylation signal
   1810..2238    -  rep_origin     f1 ori (sequence partly withheld): f1 bacteriophage origin of replication; arrow indicates direction of (+) strand synthesis
   2265..2369    +  promoter       AmpR promoter: bla
   2371..2728    +  promoter       SV40 promoter: SV40 enhancer and early promoter
   2763..3557    +  CDS            NeoR/KanR: aminoglycoside phosphotransferase from Tn5; aph(3')-II (or nptII); confers resistance to neomycin, kanamycin, and G418 (Geneticin®)
   3578..3730    +  CDS            ble (fragment): BLE_KLEPN - Experimental evidence at protein level: Swiss-Prot protein existence level 1. Binding protein with a strong affinity to the bleomycin family of antibiotics. Binds to CL990; an antimitotic-antibiotic compound. From Klebsiella pneumoniae.
   3789..3836    +  polyA_signal   HSV TK poly(A) signal: herpes simplex virus thymidine kinase polyadenylation signal (Cole and Stacy, 1985)
   3927..3943    -  polyA_signal   bGH poly(A) signal (fragment): bovine growth hormone polyadenylation signal
   4165..4753    +  rep_origin     ori: high-copy-number ColE1/pMB1/pBR322/pUC origin of replication
>Addgene plasmid #147222 | pT7-EGFP-C1-HsXRN1_1675-1706_P | depositor full sequence | sequence record 289669 | Full Sequence
TAGTTATTAATAGTAATCAATTACGGGGTCATTAGTTCATAGCCCATATATGGAGTTCCGCGTTACATAA
CTTACGGTAAATGGCCCGCCTGGCTGACCGCCCAACGACCCCCGCCCATTGACGTCAATAATGACGTATG
TTCCCATAGTAACGCCAATAGGGACTTTCCATTGACGTCAATGGGTGGAGTATTTACGGTAAACTGCCCA
CTTGGCAGTACATCAAGTGTATCATATGCCAAGTACGCCCCCTATTGACGTCAATGACGGTAAATGGCCC
GCCTGGCATTATGCCCAGTACATGACCTTATGGGACTTTCCTACTTGGCAGTACATCTACGTATTAGTCA
TCGCTATTACCATGGTGATGCGGTTTTGGCAGTACATCAATGGGCGTGGATAGCGGTTTGACTCACGGGG
ATTTCCAAGTCTCCACCCCATTGACGTCAATGGGAGTTTGTTTTGGCACCAAAATCAACGGGACTTTCCA
AAATGTCGTAACAACTCCGCCCCATTGACGCAAATGGGCGGTAGGCGTGTACGGTGGGAGGTCTATATAA
GCAGAGCTCTCTGGCTAACTAGAGAACCCACTGCTTACTGGCTTATCGAAATTAATACGACTCACTATAG
GGAGACCCAAGCTCTAGCGCTACCGGTCGCCACCATGGTGAGCAAGGGCGAGGAGCTGTTCACCGGGGTG
GTGCCCATCCTGGTCGAGCTGGACGGCGACGTAAACGGCCACAAGTTCAGCGTGTCCGGCGAGGGCGAGG
GCGATGCCACCTACGGCAAGCTGACCCTGAAGTTCATCTGCACCACCGGCAAGCTGCCCGTGCCCTGGCC
CACCCTCGTGACCACCCTGACCTACGGCGTGCAGTGCTTCAGCCGCTACCCCGACCACATGAAGCAGCAC
GACTTCTTCAAGTCCGCCATGCCCGAAGGCTACGTCCAGGAGCGCACCATCTTCTTCAAGGACGACGGCA
ACTACAAGACCCGCGCCGAGGTGAAGTTCGAGGGCGACACCCTGGTGAACCGCATCGAGCTGAAGGGCAT
CGACTTCAAGGAGGACGGCAACATCCTGGGGCACAAGCTGGAGTACAACTACAACAGCCACAACGTCTAT
ATCATGGCCGACAAGCAGAAGAACGGCATCAAGGTGAACTTCAAGATCCGCCACAACATCGAGGACGGCA
GCGTGCAGCTCGCCGACCACTACCAGCAGAACACCCCCATCGGCGACGGCCCCGTGCTGCTGCCCGACAA
CCACTACCTGAGCACCCAGTCCGCCCTGAGCAAAGACCCCAACGAGAAGCGCGATCACATGGTCCTGCTG
GAGTTCGTGACCGCCGCCGGGATCACTCTCGGCATGGACGAGCTGTACAAGTCCGGACTCAGATCTCGAG
CTCAAGCTTCGAATTCTGCAGTCGACCATAGTATATCTCACCATAAGTCAACACCAATCTCTTCTTCAAG
AAGAAAATCAAGAAAACTGGCTGTTAATTTTGGTGTTTCTAAACCTTCTGAGTAAGGATCCACCGGATCT
AGATAACTGATCATAATCAGCCATACCACATTTGTAGAGGTTTTACTTGCTTTAAAAAACCTCCCACACC
TCCCCCTGAACCTGAAACATAAAATGAATGCAATTGTTGTTGTTAACTTGTTTATTGCAGCTTATAATGG
TTACAAATAAAGCAATAGCATCACAAATTTCACAAATAAAGCATTTTTTTCACTGCATTCTAGTTGTGGT
TTGTCCAAACTCATCAATGTATCTTAACGCGTAAATTGTAAGCGTTAATATTTTGTTAAAATTCGCGTTA
AATTTTTGTTAAATCAGCTCATTTTTTAACCAATAGGCCGAAATCGGCAAAATCCCTTATAAATCAAAAG
AATAGACCGAGATAGGGT
[37 nt withheld, positions 1909-1945]
AAAGAACGTGGACTCCAACGTCAAAGG
[49 nt withheld, positions 1973-2021]
T
[91 nt withheld, positions 2023-2113]
G
[124 nt withheld, positions 2115-2238]
CAGGTGGCACTTTTCGGGGAAATGTGCGCGGAACCCCTATTTGTTTATTTTTCTAAATACATTCAAATAT
GTATCCGCTCATGAGACAATAACCCTGATAAATGCTTCAATAATATTGAAAAAGGAAGAGTCCTGAGGCG
GAAAGAACCAGCTGTGGAATGTGTGTCAGTTAGGGTGTGGAAAGTCCCCAGGCTCCCCAGCAGGCAGAAG
TATGCAAAGCATGCATCTCAATTAGTCAGCAACCAGGTGTGGAAAGTCCCCAGGCTCCCCAGCAGGCAGA
AGTATGCAAAGCATGCATCTCAATTAGTCAGCAACCATAGTCCCGCCCCTAACTCCGCCCATCCCGCCCC
TAACTCCGCCCAGTTCCGCCCATTCTCCGCCCCATGGCTGACTAATTTTTTTTATTTATGCAGAGGCCGA
GGCCGCCTCGGCCTCTGAGCTATTCCAGAAGTAGTGAGGAGGCTTTTTTGGAGGCCTAGGCTTTTGCAAA
GATCGATCAAGAGACAGGATGAGGATCGTTTCGCATGATTGAACAAGATGGATTGCACGCAGGTTCTCCG
GCCGCTTGGGTGGAGAGGCTATTCGGCTATGACTGGGCACAACAGACAATCGGCTGCTCTGATGCCGCCG
TGTTCCGGCTGTCAGCGCAGGGGCGCCCGGTTCTTTTTGTCAAGACCGACCTGTCCGGTGCCCTGAATGA
ACTGCAAGACGAGGCAGCGCGGCTATCGTGGCTGGCCACGACGGGCGTTCCTTGCGCAGCTGTGCTCGAC
GTTGTCACTGAAGCGGGAAGGGACTGGCTGCTATTGGGCGAAGTGCCGGGGCAGGATCTCCTGTCATCTC
ACCTTGCTCCTGCCGAGAAAGTATCCATCATGGCTGATGCAATGCGGCGGCTGCATACGCTTGATCCGGC
TACCTGCCCATTCGACCACCAAGCGAAACATCGCATCGAGCGAGCACGTACTCGGATGGAAGCCGGTCTT
GTCGATCAGGATGATCTGGACGAAGAGCATCAGGGGCTCGCGCCAGCCGAACTGTTCGCCAGGCTCAAGG
CGAGCATGCCCGACGGCGAGGATCTCGTCGTGACCCATGGCGATGCCTGCTTGCCGAATATCATGGTGGA
AAATGGCCGCTTTTCTGGATTCATCGACTGTGGCCGGCTGGGTGTGGCGGACCGCTATCAGGACATAGCG
TTGGCTACCCGTGATATTGCTGAAGAGCTTGGCGGCGAATGGGCTGACCGCTTCCTCGTGCTTTACGGTA
TCGCCGCTCCCGATTCGCAGCGCATCGCCTTCTATCGCCTTCTTGACGAGTTCTTCTGAGCGGGACTCTG
GGGTTCGAAATGACCGACCAAGCGACGCCCAACCTGCCATCACGAGATTTCGATTCCACCGCCGCCTTCT
ATGAAAGGTTGGGCTTCGGAATCGTTTTCCGGGACGCCGGCTGGATGATCCTCCAGCGCGGGGATCTCAT
GCTGGAGTTCTTCGCCCACCCTAGGGGGAGGCTAACTGAAACACGGAAGGAGACAATACCGGAAGGAACC
CGCGCTATGACGGCAATAAAAAGACAGAATAAAACGCACGGTGTTGGGTCGTTTGTTCATAAACGCGGGG
TTCGGTCCCAGGGCTGGCACTCTGTCGATACCCCACCGAGACCCCATTGGGGCCAATACGCCCGCGTTTC
TTCCTTTTCCCCACCCCACCCCCCAAGTTCGGGTGAAGGCCCAGGGCTCGCAGCCAACGTCGGGGCGGCA
GGCCCTGCCATAGCCTCAGGTTACTCATATATACTTTAGATTGATTTAAAACTTCATTTTTAATTTAAAA
GGATCTAGGTGAAGATCCTTTTTGATAATCTCATGACCAAAATCCCTTAACGTGAGTTTTCGTTCCACTG
AGCGTCAGACCCCGTAGAAAAGATCAAAGGATCTTCTTGAGATCCTTTTTTTCTGCGCGTAATCTGCTGC
TTGCAAACAAAAAAACCACCGCTACCAGCGGTGGTTTGTTTGCCGGATCAAGAGCTACCAACTCTTTTTC
CGAAGGTAACTGGCTTCAGCAGAGCGCAGATACCAAATACTGTCCTTCTAGTGTAGCCGTAGTTAGGCCA
CCACTTCAAGAACTCTGTAGCACCGCCTACATACCTCGCTCTGCTAATCCTGTTACCAGTGGCTGCTGCC
AGTGGCGATAAGTCGTGTCTTACCGGGTTGGACTCAAGACGATAGTTACCGGATAAGGCGCAGCGGTCGG
GCTGAACGGGGGGTTCGTGCACACAGCCCAGCTTGGAGCGAACGACCTACACCGAACTGAGATACCTACA
GCGTGAGCTATGAGAAAGCGCCACGCTTCCCGAAGGGAGAAAGGCGGACAGGTATCCGGTAAGCGGCAGG
GTCGGAACAGGAGAGCGCACGAGGGAGCTTCCAGGGGGAAACGCCTGGTATCTTTATAGTCCTGTCGGGT
TTCGCCACCTCTGACTTGAGCGTCGATTTTTGTGATGCTCGTCAGGGGGGCGGAGCCTATGGAAAAACGC
CAGCAACGCGGCCTTTTTACGGTTCCTGGCCTTTTGCTGGCCTTTTGCTCACATGTTCTTTCCTGCGTTA
TCCCCTGATTCTGTGGATAACCGTATTACCGCCATGCAT
